Addgene plasmid #158763: pEF NS34a-msGFP-A'Q-mito
Purpose: Expression of self-cleaving membrane targeting peptide containing the OMP25 C-terminal targeting sequence, a modified P6P4 NS5A/5B cleavage site, msGFP and the NS3/4A protease.
Depositing lab: Edwin Chapman. Depositing organization: University of Wisconsin, Madison. Publication: Acute disruption of the synaptic vesicle membrane protein synaptotagmin 1 using knockoff in mouse hippocampal neurons. Vevea JD, Chapman ER. Elife. 2020 Jun 9;9. pii: 56469. doi: 10.7554/eLife.56469. PubMed 32515733.
Backbone
  Vector backbone: pEF-GFP (#11154)
  Vector type: Mammalian Expression
Growth in bacteria
  Bacterial resistance: Ampicillin, 100 μg/mL
  Growth temperature: 37°C
  Growth strain: DH5alpha
  Copy number: High Copy
Gene/Insert
  Gene/Insert name: NS3/4a protease and msGFP
  Species: Hepatitis C virus
  Mutation: Flexible linkers between the protease and msGFP and msGFP and the cleavage site, ADVVCC/QMSY cleavage site
  Cloning method: Ligation Independent Cloning
Terms and licenses: Academic/Nonprofit Terms; Industry Terms: Not Available to Industry
Depositor comments: In-fusion cloning was used for constuction of this plasmid
How to cite: pEF NS34a-msGFP-A'Q-mito was a gift from Edwin Chapman (Addgene plasmid # 158763 ; http://n2t.net/addgene:158763 ; RRID:Addgene_158763)
