[The description below was written by a language model from this plasmid's Addgene catalogue record and pLannotate feature annotations shown in this document.]
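Description:
pEF NS34a-msGFP-A'Q-mito is a 5,865 nt mammalian expression plasmid built on the pEF-GFP backbone. It is propagated in E. coli through a high-copy ColE1/pUC-type origin and selected with ampicillin via the β-lactamase gene. The backbone also carries an SV40 origin of replication with an adjacent SV40 poly(A) signal, plus residual lac promoter/operator and lacI fragments that appear to be cloning-vector remnants. No mammalian selection marker is annotated.

The payload is a single fusion open reading frame driven by the strong constitutive human EF-1α promoter and terminated by a rabbit β-globin polyadenylation signal; the short HBB-like fragment annotated just upstream of that signal is most likely part of the β-globin 3' region rather than coding payload. Reading 5' to 3', the cassette contains a hepatitis C virus polyprotein fragment (the automated annotation matches genotype 1a isolate H77 and gives a generic polyprotein description, but the catalogue identifies this segment as the NS3/4A protease), a monomeric superfolder GFP (annotated as msGFP2), and a C-terminal fragment of rat Synj2bp/OMP25, a tail-anchor sequence that targets proteins to the mitochondrial outer membrane. According to the record, flexible linkers separate the protease from msGFP and msGFP from a modified NS5A/5B cleavage site altered at the P6 and P4 positions, which sits ahead of the OMP25 tail; this site is not separately annotated in the feature table.

The resulting protein is a self-cleaving, membrane-targeted reporter: cleavage by its own protease should release the protease-msGFP portion from the mitochondrial anchor. It comes from work developing a "knockoff" approach for acute disruption of membrane proteins in neurons, and probably served to evaluate this cleavage-site variant, though the record does not say so.
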