Features (pLannotate 1.2.2; 19 found; start..end, strand, type, name):
      1..1182    +  promoter       EF-1α promoter: strong constitutive promoter for human elongation factor EF-1α
   1184..1214    +  misc_feature   MCS (fragment): multiple cloning site
   1274..1849    +  CDS            POLG_HCV77 (fragment): Experimental evidence at protein level: Swiss-Prot protein existence level 1. [RNA-directed RNA polymerase]: RNA-dependent RNA polymerase that performs primer-template recognition and RNA synthesis during viral replication. From Hepatitis C virus genotype 1a (isolate H77) (HCV).
   1892..2581    +  CDS            msGFP2: photostable monomeric superfolder GFP (Valbuena et al., 2020)
   2660..2764    +  CDS            Synj2bp (fragment): SYJ2B_RAT - Also known as Omp25. Experimental evidence at protein level: Swiss-Prot protein existence level 1. Regulates endocytosis of activin type 2 receptor kinases through the Ral/RALBP1-dependent pathway and may be involved in suppression of activin-induced signal transduction. From Rattus norvegicus (Rat).
   2774..2845    +  CDS            HBB (fragment): HBB_PONPY - Experimental evidence at transcript level: Swiss-Prot protein existence level 2. Involved in oxygen transport from the lung to the various peripheral tissues. From Pongo pygmaeus (Bornean orangutan).
   2916..2971    +  polyA_signal   β-globin poly(A) signal: rabbit β-globin polyadenylation signal (Gil and Proudfoot, 1987)
   3356..3372    -  protein_bind   lac operator: The lac repressor binds to the lac operator to inhibit transcription in E. coli. This inhibition can be relieved by adding lactose or isopropyl-β-D-thiogalactopyranoside (IPTG). lac repressor encoded by lacI
   3380..3410    -  promoter       lac promoter: promoter for the E. coli lac operon
   3425..3446    -  protein_bind   CAP binding site: CAP binding activates transcription in the presence of cAMP. E. coli catabolite activator protein
   3459..3498    -  CDS            lacI (fragment): lac repressor; lacI; The lac repressor binds to the lac operator to inhibit transcription in E. coli. This inhibition can be relieved by adding lactose or isopropyl-β-D-thiogalactopyranoside (IPTG).
   3505..3527    +  promoter       SV40 promoter (fragment): SV40 enhancer and early promoter
   3551..3686    +  rep_origin     SV40 ori: SV40 origin of replication
   3706..3840    +  polyA_signal   SV40 poly(A) signal: SV40 polyadenylation signal
   3842..3896    -  CDS            lacI (fragment): lac repressor; lacI; The lac repressor binds to the lac operator to inhibit transcription in E. coli. This inhibition can be relieved by adding lactose or isopropyl-β-D-thiogalactopyranoside (IPTG).
   4079..4667    -  rep_origin     ori: high-copy-number ColE1/pMB1/pBR322/pUC origin of replication
   4838..5698    -  CDS            AmpR: β-lactamase; bla; confers resistance to ampicillin, carbenicillin, and related antibiotics
   5699..5803    -  promoter       AmpR promoter: bla
   5834..5852    +  enhancer       CMV enhancer (fragment): human cytomegalovirus immediate early enhancer
>Addgene plasmid #158763 | pEF NS34a-msGFP-A'Q-mito | addgene full sequence | sequence record 312944 | Addgene NGS Result
GCTCCGGTGCCCGTCAGTGGGCAGAGCGCACATCGCCCACAGTCCCCGAGAAGTTGGGGGGAGGGGTCGG
CAATTGAACCGGTGCCTAGAGAAGGTGGCGCGGGGTAAACTGGGAAAGTGATGTCGTGTACTGGCTCCGC
CTTTTTCCCGAGGGTGGGGGAGAACCGTATATAAGTGCAGTAGTCGCCGTGAACGTTCTTTTTCGCAACG
GGTTTGCCGCCAGAACACAGGTAAGTGCCGTGTGTGGTTCCCGCGGGCCTGGCCTCTTTACGGGTTATGG
CCCTTGCGTGCCTTGAATTACTTCCACGCCCCTGGCTGCAGTACGTGATTCTTGATCCCGAGCTTCGGGT
TGGAAGTGGGTGGGAGAGTTCGAGGCCTTGCGCTTAAGGAGCCCCTTCGCCTCGTGCTTGAGTTGAGGCC
TGGCCTGGGCGCTGGGGCCGCCGCGTGCGAATCTGGTGGCACCTTCGCGCCTGTCTCGCTGCTTTCGATA
AGTCTCTAGCCATTTAAAATTTTTGATGACCTGCTGCGACGCTTTTTTTCTGGCAAGATAGTCTTGTAAA
TGCGGGCCAAGATCTGCACACTGGTATTTCGGTTTTTGGGGCCGCGGGCGGCGACGGGGCCCGTGCGTCC
CAGCGCACATGTTCGGCGAGGCGGGGCCTGCGAGCGCGGCCACCGAGAATCGGACGGGGGTAGTCTCAAG
CTGGCCGGCCTGCTCTGGTGCCTGGCCTCGCGCCGCCGTGTATCGCCCCGCCCTGGGCGGCAAGGCTGGC
CCGGTCGGCACCAGTTGCGTGAGCGGAAAGATGGCCGCTTCCCGGCCCTGCTGCAGGGAGCTCAAAATGG
AGGACGCGGCGCTCGGGAGAGCGGGCGGGTGAGTCACCCACACAAAGGAAAAGGGCCTTTCCGTCCTCAG
CCGTCGCTTCATGTGACTCCACGGAGTACCGGGCGCCGTCCAGGCACCTCGATTAGTTCTCGAGCTTTTG
GAGTACGTCGTCTTTAGGTTGGGGGGAGGGGTTTTATGCGATGGAGTTTCCCCACACTGAGTGGGTGGAG
ACTGAAGTTAGGCCAGCTTGGCACTTGATGTAATTCTCCTTGGAATTTGCCCTTTTTGAGTTTGGATCTT
GGTTCATTCTCAAGCCTCAGACAGTGGTTCAAAGTTTTTTTCTTCCATTTCAGGTGTCGTGAGGAATTCT
GCAGTCGACGGTACCGCGGGCCCGCCACCATGGGCTGCGTGGTGATCGTGGGCAGGATCGTGCTGAGCGG
CAGCGGCACCAGCGCGCCCATCACGGCGTACGCCCAGCAGACGAGAGGCCTCCTAGGGTGTATAATCACC
AGCCTGACTGGCCGGGACAAAAACCAAGTGGAGGGTGAGGTCCAGATCGTGTCAACTGCTACCCAAACCT
TCCTGGCAACGTGCATCAATGGGGTATGCTGGACAGTCTACCACGGGGCCGGAACGAGGACCATCGCATC
ACCCAAGGGTCCTGTCATCCAGATGTATACCAATGTGGACCAAGACCTTGTGGGCTGGCCCGCTCCTCAA
GGTTCCCGCTCATTGACACCCTGTACCTGCGGCTCCTCGGACCTTTACCTGGTCACGAGGCACGCCGATG
TCATTCCCGTGCGCCGGCGAGGTGATAGCAGGGGTAGCCTGCTTTCGCCCCGGCCCATTTCCTACTTGAA
AGGCTCCTCGGGGGGTCCGCTGTTGTGCCCCGCGGGACACGCCGTGGGCCTATTCAGGGCCGCGGTGTGC
ACCCGTGGAGTGGCTAAAGCGGTGGACTTTATCCCTGTGGAGAACCTAGAGACAACCATGAGATCCCCGG
TGTTCACGGACAACTCCTCTCCACCAGCAGGGTCAGGTTCTTCGGGCAGTTCGGGGTCCAGCGGATCTAG
TATGGATAGCACTGAGAGCCTGTTCACCGGGGTGGTGCCCATCCTGGTCGAGCTGGACGGCGACGTAAAC
GGCCACAAGTTCAGCGTGCGCGGCGAGGGCGAGGGCGATGCCACCAACGGCAAGCTGACCCTGAAGTTCA
TCTGCACCACCGGCAAGCTGCCCGTGCCCTGGCCCACCCTCGTGACCACCCTGACCTACGGCGTGCAGTG
CTTCAGCCGCTACCCCGACCACATGAAGCAGCACGACTTCTTCAAGTCCGCCATGCCCGAAGGCTACGTC
CAGGAGCGCACCATCACCTTCAAGGACGACGGCACCTACAAGACCCGCGCCGAGGTGAAGTTCGAGGGCG
ACACCCTGGTGAACCGCATCGAGCTGAAGGGCATCGACTTCAAGGAGGACGGCAACATCCTGGGGCACAA
GCTGGAGTACAACTTCAACAGCCACAACGTCTATATCACCGCCGACAAGCAGAAGAACGGCATCAAGGCC
AACTTCAAGATCCGCCACAACGTGGAGGACGGCAGCGTGCAGCTCGCCGACCACTACCAGCAGAACACCC
CCATCGGCGACGGCCCCGTGCTGCTGCCCGACAACCACTACCTGAGCACCCAGTCCAAGCTGAGCAAAGA
CCCCAACGAGAAGCGCGATCACATGGTCCTGCTGGAGTTCGTGACCGCCGCCGGGATCACTCACGGCGGA
TCCGGAAGTTCGGGGTCCAGCGGTTCTTCAGGCAGTTCCGCTGATGTGGTCTGCTGTCAGATGTCCTACG
GCAGTGGATCTAAGCGCGGAGTTCCTGTAGCTGTGGTGCTGCTGCCAGTGTTTGCCCTTACCCTGGTAGC
AGTTTGGGCCTTCGTGAGATACCGAAAGCAGCTCTGAGGCCGCACTCCTCAGGTGCAGGCTGCCTATCAG
AAGGTGGTGGCTGGTGTGGCCAATGCCCTGGCTCACAAATACCACTGAGATCTTTTTCCCTCTGCCAAAA
ATTATGGGGACATCATGAAGCCCCTTGAGCATCTGACTTCTGGCTAATAAAGGAAATTTATTTTCATTGC
AATAGTGTGTTGGAATTTTTTGTGTCTCTCACTCGGAAGGACATATGGGAGGGCAAATCATTTAAAACAT
CAGAATGAGTATTTGGTTTAGAGTTTGGCAACATATGCCCATATGCTGGCTGCCATGAACAAAGGTTGGC
TATAAAGAGGTCATCAGTATATGAAACAGCCCCCTGCTGTCCATTCCTTATTCCATAGAAAAGCCTTGAC
TTGAGGTTAGATTTTTTTTATATTTTGTTTTGTGTTATTTTTTTCTTTAACATCCCTAAAATTTTCCTTA
CATGTTTTACTAGCCAGATTTTTCCTCCTCTCCTGACTACTCCCAGTCATAGCTGTCCCTCTTCTCTTAT
GGAGATCCCTCGACCTGCAGCCCAAGCTTGGCGTAATCATGGTCATAGCTGTTTCCTGTGTGAAATTGTT
ATCCGCTCACAATTCCACACAACATACGAGCCGGAAGCATAAAGTGTAAAGCCTGGGGTGCCTAATGAGT
GAGCTAACTCACATTAATTGCGTTGCGCTCACTGCCCGCTTTCCAGTCGGGAAACCTGTCGTGCCAGCGG
ATCCGCATCTCAATTAGTCAGCAACCATAGTCCCGCCCCTAACTCCGCCCATCCCGCCCCTAACTCCGCC
CAGTTCCGCCCATTCTCCGCCCCATGGCTGACTAATTTTTTTTATTTATGCAGAGGCCGAGGCCGCCTCG
GCCTCTGAGCTATTCCAGAAGTAGTGAGGAGGCTTTTTTGGAGGCCTAGGCTTTTGCAAAAAGCTAACTT
GTTTATTGCAGCTTATAATGGTTACAAATAAAGCAATAGCATCACAAATTTCACAAATAAAGCATTTTTT
TCACTGCATTCTAGTTGTGGTTTGTCCAAACTCATCAATGTATCTTATCATGTCTGGATCCGCTGCATTA
ATGAATCGGCCAACGCGCGGGGAGAGGCGGTTTGCGTATTGGGCGCTCTTCCGCTTCCTCGCTCACTGAC
TCGCTGCGCTCGGTCGTTCGGCTGCGGCGAGCGGTATCAGCTCACTCAAAGGCGGTAATACGGTTATCCA
CAGAATCAGGGGATAACGCAGGAAAGAACATGTGAGCAAAAGGCCAGCAAAAGGCCAGGAACCGTAAAAA
GGCCGCGTTGCTGGCGTTTTTCCATAGGCTCCGCCCCCCTGACGAGCATCACAAAAATCGACGCTCAAGT
CAGAGGTGGCGAAACCCGACAGGACTATAAAGATACCAGGCGTTTCCCCCTGGAAGCTCCCTCGTGCGCT
CTCCTGTTCCGACCCTGCCGCTTACCGGATACCTGTCCGCCTTTCTCCCTTCGGGAAGCGTGGCGCTTTC
TCATAGCTCACGCTGTAGGTATCTCAGTTCGGTGTAGGTCGTTCGCTCCAAGCTGGGCTGTGTGCACGAA
CCCCCCGTTCAGCCCGACCGCTGCGCCTTATCCGGTAACTATCGTCTTGAGTCCAACCCGGTAAGACACG
ACTTATCGCCACTGGCAGCAGCCACTGGTAACAGGATTAGCAGAGCGAGGTATGTAGGCGGTGCTACAGA
GTTCTTGAAGTGGTGGCCTAACTACGGCTACACTAGAAGAACAGTATTTGGTATCTGCGCTCTGCTGAAG
CCAGTTACCTTCGGAAAAAGAGTTGGTAGCTCTTGATCCGGCAAACAAACCACCGCTGGTAGCGGTGGTT
TTTTTGTTTGCAAGCAGCAGATTACGCGCAGAAAAAAAGGATCTCAAGAAGATCCTTTGATCTTTTCTAC
GGGGTCTGACGCTCAGTGGAACGAAAACTCACGTTAAGGGATTTTGGTCATGAGATTATCAAAAAGGATC
TTCACCTAGATCCTTTTAAATTAAAAATGAAGTTTTAAATCAATCTAAAGTATATATGAGTAAACTTGGT
CTGACAGTTACCAATGCTTAATCAGTGAGGCACCTATCTCAGCGATCTGTCTATTTCGTTCATCCATAGT
TGCCTGACTCCCCGTCGTGTAGATAACTACGATACGGGAGGGCTTACCATCTGGCCCCAGTGCTGCAATG
ATACCGCGAGACCCACGCTCACCGGCTCCAGATTTATCAGCAATAAACCAGCCAGCCGGAAGGGCCGAGC
GCAGAAGTGGTCCTGCAACTTTATCCGCCTCCATCCAGTCTATTAATTGTTGCCGGGAAGCTAGAGTAAG
TAGTTCGCCAGTTAATAGTTTGCGCAACGTTGTTGCCATTGCTACAGGCATCGTGGTGTCACGCTCGTCG
TTTGGTATGGCTTCATTCAGCTCCGGTTCCCAACGATCAAGGCGAGTTACATGATCCCCCATGTTGTGCA
AAAAAGCGGTTAGCTCCTTCGGTCCTCCGATCGTTGTCAGAAGTAAGTTGGCCGCAGTGTTATCACTCAT
GGTTATGGCAGCACTGCATAATTCTCTTACTGTCATGCCATCCGTAAGATGCTTTTCTGTGACTGGTGAG
TACTCAACCAAGTCATTCTGAGAATAGTGTATGCGGCGACCGAGTTGCTCTTGCCCGGCGTCAATACGGG
ATAATACCGCGCCACATAGCAGAACTTTAAAAGTGCTCATCATTGGAAAACGTTCTTCGGGGCGAAAACT
CTCAAGGATCTTACCGCTGTTGAGATCCAGTTCGATGTAACCCACTCGTGCACCCAACTGATCTTCAGCA
TCTTTTACTTTCACCAGCGTTTCTGGGTGAGCAAAAACAGGAAGGCAAAATGCCGCAAAAAAGGGAATAA
GGGCGACACGGAAATGTTGAATACTCATACTCTTCCTTTTTCAATATTATTGAAGCATTTATCAGGGTTA
TTGTCTCATGAGCGGATACATATTTGAATGTATTTAGAAAAATAAACAAATAGGGGTTCCGCGCACATTT
CCCCGAAAAGTGCCACCTGGGTCGACATTGATTATTGACTAGATCATCGCGTGAG
